Addgene plasmid #218512: pEC3105 (pSpy1C-PxylS2_ffluc)
Purpose: replicative E. coli-S. pyogenes shuttle plasmid, constitutive expression of firefly luciferase reporter
Depositing lab: Emmanuelle Charpentier. Depositing organization: Max Planck Unit for the Science of Pathogens. Publication: Expanding the genetic toolbox for the obligate human pathogen Streptococcus pyogenes. Lautenschlager N, Schmidt K, Schiffer C, Wulff TF, Hahnke K, Finstermeier K, Mansour M, Elsholz AKW, Charpentier E. Front Bioeng Biotechnol. 2024 Jun 7;12:1395659. doi: 10.3389/fbioe.2024.1395659. eCollection 2024. PubMed 38911550.
Backbone
  Vector backbone: pSpy1C
  Total vector size (bp): 5706
  Modifications to backbone: The Plac_mrfp cassette was replaced with the synthetic PxylS2 promoter and the ffluc reporter from pLZ12Km2-P23R:TA:ffluc. See associated publication for detailed construction information.
  Vector type: Luciferase
Growth in bacteria
  Bacterial resistance: Chloramphenicol, 25 μg/mL
  Growth temperature: 37°C
  Growth strain: DH5alpha
  Growth instructions: For E. coli, use 20 µg/mL chloramphenicol in LB medium. For S. pyogenes, also use 20 µg/mL chloramphenicol in THY medium.
  Copy number: High Copy
Gene/Insert
  Gene/Insert name: ffluc
  Species: Photinus pyralis
  Insert size (bp): 1653
  Mutation: deletion of Plac_mrfp cassette
  GenBank ID: XM_031473197
  Promoter: PxylS2
  Cloning method: Gibson Cloning
  Sequencing primers: 5′ GTAAAACGACGGCCAGTC; 3′ CAGGAAACAGCTATGAC
Terms and licenses: Academic/Nonprofit Terms; Industry Terms: Not Available to Industry
Depositor comments: This high-copy replicative shuttle plasmid features the constitutive synthetic PxylS2 promoter from S. pyogenes driving expresses the Firefly luciferase. Luminescence can be detected by adding luciferin to the culture. See associated publication for more details. Resource Information: The PxylS2 promoter was obtained via gene synthesis. Its sequence was derived from the following publication: Xie Z, Qi F, Merritt J2013.Development of a Tunable Wide-Range Gene Induction System Useful for the Study of Streptococcal Toxin-Antitoxin Systems. Appl Environ Microbiol79:.https://doi.org/10.1128/AEM.02320-13 The ffluc reporter gene was taken from pLZ12Km2-P23R:TA:ffluc (Addgene plasmid #88900). Please download the detailed plasmid map using the file linked below.
How to cite: pEC3105 (pSpy1C-PxylS2_ffluc) was a gift from Emmanuelle Charpentier (Addgene plasmid # 218512 ; http://n2t.net/addgene:218512 ; RRID:Addgene_218512)
