[The description below was written by a language model from this plasmid's Addgene catalogue record and pLannotate feature annotations shown in this document.]
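Description:
pEC3105 (pSpy1C-PxylS2_ffluc) is a replicative shuttle plasmid for Escherichia coli and Streptococcus pyogenes, built on the pSpy1C backbone and listed at about 5.7 kb (the sequenced record is 5,734 nt). It is described as high copy and is selected with chloramphenicol in both hosts. The annotated sequence shows a staphylococcal-type cat gene encoding chloramphenicol acetyltransferase. It also shows replication functions typical of Gram-positive rolling-circle plasmids: a full-length repB, whose product nicks the plus origin to initiate replication, a second partial repB-like match, and a fragment of a cop copy-control gene. No separate E. coli origin is annotated, and the record does not state which replicon supports maintenance in E. coli. A very short hit to a mouse Rosa26 homology arm is almost certainly a spurious annotation match.

The payload is the 1,653 bp firefly luciferase gene (ffluc) from Photinus pyralis, placed under the synthetic PxylS2 promoter. The depositor describes this promoter as constitutive in S. pyogenes; it was obtained by gene synthesis from a published streptococcal expression system. The cassette was inserted by Gibson assembly, replacing the Plac_mrfp cassette of pSpy1C, and the reporter itself came from an earlier streptococcal luciferase plasmid. The promoter is not annotated in the feature table but presumably lies in the unannotated region upstream of the luciferase coding sequence. A phage lambda t0 terminator and a small lacZα remnant lie on the opposite strand further upstream.

The plasmid serves as a constitutive bioluminescence reporter in S. pyogenes, with light output measured after adding luciferin to cultures. It is part of a genetic toolbox developed for this pathogen.
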