Features (pLannotate 1.2.2; 8 found; start..end, strand, type, name):
    271..387     +  CDS            cop (fragment): COP1_STAAU - Protein predicted: Swiss-Prot protein existence level 4. Putative control of replication message. From Staphylococcus aureus.
    622..1269    +  CDS            cat: CAT1_STAAU - Experimental evidence at transcript level: Swiss-Prot protein existence level 2. This enzyme is an effector of chloramphenicol resistance in bacteria. From Staphylococcus aureus.
   1516..1537    -  misc_feature   HA-R (fragment): right homology arm from intron 1 of the mouse Rosa26 gene (Soriano, 1999)
   1704..2324    -  CDS            repB: REPB_STRAG - Experimental evidence at protein level: Swiss-Prot protein existence level 1. Is essential for plasmid replication. Nicks the positive strand at the plus origin of replication. From Streptococcus agalactiae.
   3152..3473    +  CDS            repB (fragment): RepB replication protein; repB; from Enterococcus faecalis plasmid pAMα1 AAN03827.1 22652809.0
   3720..3754    -  terminator     lambda t0 terminator: minimal transcription terminator from phage lambda (Scholtissek and Grosse, 1987)
   3790..3806    -  CDS            lacZα (fragment): LacZα fragment of β-galactosidase; lacZ fragment
   4066..5718    +  CDS            luciferase: firefly luciferase; luc
>Addgene plasmid #218512 | pEC3105 (pSpy1C-PxylS2_ffluc) | addgene full sequence | sequence record 444104 | Addgene NGS Result
TGTCATAGCTGTTTCCTGCAAAGAATGGTGATGACAATTGTACAGGTTATCAATAAAGCCATTGATACTC
TCATTCTTATCCCGTATTTATTAACTTCTCCTAGTATTAGTAATTATCATGGCTGTCATGGCGCATTAAC
GGAATAAAGGGTGTGCTTAAATCGGGCCATTTTGCGTAATAAGAAAAAGGATTAATTATGAGCGAATTGA
ATTAATAATAAGGTAATAGATTTACATTAGAAAATGAAAGGGGATTTTATGCGTGAGAATGTTACAGTCT
ATCCCGGCAATAGTTACCCTTATTATCAAGATAAGAAAGAAAAGGATTTTTCGCTACGCTCAAATCCTTT
AAAAAAACACAAAAGACCACATTTTTTAATGTGGTCTTTTATTCTTCAACTAAAGCACCCATTAGTTCAA
CAAACGAAAATTGGATAAAGTGGGATATTTTTAAAATATATATTTATGTTACAGTAATATTGACTTTTAA
AAAAGGATTGATTATAATGAAGAAAGCAGACAAGTAAGCCTCCTAAATTCACTTTAGATAAAAATTTAGG
AGGCATATCAAATGAACTTTAATAAAATTCACTTTAGATAAAAATTTAGGAGGCATATCAAATGAACTTT
AATAAAATTGATTTAGACAATTGGAAGAGAAAAGAGATATTTAATCATTATTTGAACCAACAAACGACTT
TTAGTATAACCACAGAAATTGATATTAGTGTTTTATACCGAAACATAAAACAAGAAGGATATAAATTTTA
CCCTGCATTTATTTTCTTAGTGACAAGGGTGATAAACTCAAATACAGCTTTTAGAACTGGTTACAATAGC
GACGGAGAGTTAGGTTATTGGGATAAGTTAGAGCCACTTTATACAATTTTTGATGGTGTATCTAAAACAT
TCTCTGGTATTTGGACTCCTGTAAAGAATGACTTCAAAGAGTTTTATGATTTATACCTTTCTGATGTAGA
GAAATATAATGGTTCGGGGAAATTGTTTCCCAAAACACCTATACCTGAAAATGCTTTTTCTCTTTCTATT
ATTCCATGGACTTCATTTACTGGGTTTAACTTAAATATCAATAATAATAGTAATTACCTTCTACCCATTA
TTACAGCAGGAAAATTCATTAATAAAGGTAATTCAATATATTTACCGCTATCTTTACAGGTACATCATTC
TGTTTGTGATGGTTATCATGCAGGATTGTTTATGAACTCTATTCAGGAATTGTCAGATAGGCCTAATGAC
TGGCTTTTATAATATGAGATAATGCCGACTGTACTTTTTACAGTCGGTTTTCTAATGTCACTAACCTGCC
CCGTTAGTTGAAGAAGGTTTTTATATTACAGCTCCAGATCCATATCCTTCTTTTTCTGAACCGACTTCTC
CTTTTTCGCTTCTTTATTCCAATTGCTTTATTGACGTTGAGCCTCGGAACCCTTAACAATCCCAAAACTT
GTCGACTTTCGTCAGGGGGGCTTTTATTTATTCAATAATCCCTCCTCTCAATAAATCTATTGTTGTACTT
AATTCAACTTCCATTTCTCTGTATCTTTCAATACGCTCTTTTAAGTCCTTAATTTCTTTTTTTAATTCCT
CATTTTCAGCAAATAACTCTTTTTCTTTGTTTGTCATTTTATTTCCCCCGTTTCAGCATCAAGAACCTTT
GCATAACTTGCTCTATATCCACACTGATAATTGCCCTCAAACCATAATCTAAAGGCGCTAGAGTTTGTTG
AAACAATATCTTTTACATCATTCGTATTTAAAATTCCAAACTCCGCTCCCCTAAGGCGAATAAAAGCCAT
TAACTCTTTTGTATTTACCAAATTATAGTCATCCACTATATCTAAAAGTAAATTCTTCAATTTTCTTTTT
TGGCTTTCATCAAGTGTTATATAGCGGTCAATATCAAAATCATTAATGTTCAAAATATCTTTTTTGTCGT
ATATATGTTTATTCTTAGCAATAGCGTCCTTTGATTCATGAGTCAAATATTCATATGAACCTTTGATATA
ATCAAGTATCTCAACATGAGCAACTGAACTATTCCCCAATTTTCGCTTAATCTTGTTCCTAACGCTTTCT
ATTGTTACAGGATTTCGTGCAATATATATAACGTGATAGTGTGGTTTTTTATAGTGCTTTCCATTTCGTA
TAACATCACTACTATTCCATGTATCTTTATCTTTTTTTTCGTCCATATCGTGTAAAGGACTGACAGCCAT
AGATACGCCCAAACTCTCTAATTTTTCTTTCCAATCATTAGGAATTGAGTCAGGATATAATAAAAATCCA
AAATTTCTAGCTTTAGTATTTTTAATAGCCATGATATAATTACCTTATCAAAAACAAGTAGCGAAAACTC
GTATCCTTCTAAAAACGCGAGCTTTCGCTTATTTTTTTTGTTCTGATTCCTTTCTTGCATATTCTTCTAT
AGCTAACGCCGCAACCGCAGATTTTGAAAAACCTTTTTGTTTCGCCATATCTGTTAATTTTTTATCTTGC
TCTTTTGTCAGAGAAATCATAACTCTTTTTTTCGATTCTGAAATCACCATTTAAAAAACTCCAATCAAAT
AATTTTATAAAATTAGTGTATCACTTTGTAATCATAAAAACAACAATAAAGCTACTTAAATATAGATTTA
TAAAAAACGTTGGCGAAAACGTTGGCGATTCGTTGGCGATTGAAAAACCCCTCAAACCCTTGAGCCAGTT
GGGATAGAGCGTTTTTGGCACAAAAATTGGCACTCGGCACTTAATGGGGGGTCGTAGTACGGAAGCAAAA
TTCGCTTCCTTTCCCCCCATTTTTTTCCAAATTCCAAATTTTTTTCAAAAATTTTCCAGCGCTACCGCTC
GGCAAAATTGCAAGCAATTTTTAAAATCAAACCCATGAGGGAATTTCATTCCCTCAAACTCCCTTGAGCC
TCCTCCAACCGAAATAGAAGGACGCTGCGCTTATTATTTCATTCAGTCATCGGCTTTCATAATCTAACAG
ACAACATCTTCGCTGCAAAGCCACGCTACGCTCAAGGGCTTTTACGCTACGATAACGCCTGTTTTAACGA
TTATGCCGATAACTAAACGAAATAAACGCTAAAACGTCACAGAAACGATTTTCAGACGTTTTAATAAAAA
ATCGACCGAAAAATAAATATAAATCGGATATACAATCGGCAATTGACGAAACTGCAAAATATCCTGTAAA
GGATACGGATTTTATGACCGATGATGAAGAAAAGAATTTGAAACGTTTGTCTGATTTGGAGGAAGGTTTA
CACCGTAAAAGGTTAATCTCCTATGGTGGTTTGTTAAAAGAAATACATAAAAAATTAAACCTTGATGACA
CAGAAGAAGGCGATTTGATTCATACAGATGATGACGAAAAAGCCGATGAAGATGGATTTTCTATTATTGC
AATGTGGAATTGGGAACGGAAAAATTATTTTATTAAAGAGTAGTTCAACAAACGGGCCAGTTTGTTGAAG
ATTAGATGCTATAATTGTTATTAAAAGGATTGAAGGATGCTTAGGAAGACGAGTTATTAATAGCTGAATA
AGAACGGTGCTCTCCAAATATTCTTATTTAGAAAAGCAAATCTAAAATTATCTGAAAAGGGAATGAGAAT
AGTGAATGGACCAATAATAATGACTAGAGAAGAAAGAATGAAGATTGTTCATGAAATTAAGGAACGAATA
TTGGATAACATAAAAAACGCCCGGCGGCAACCGAGCGTTCTGAATTATGGGGATGATGTTAAGGCTATTG
GTGTTTATGGTAAAACGACGGCCAGTCAGGAATTAGATATTTAAAAGTATCATATCTAATATTATAACTA
AATTTTCTAAAAAAAACATTGAAATAAACATTTATTTTGTATATGATGAGATAAAGTTAGTTTATTGGAT
AAACAAACTAACTCAATTAAGATAGTTGATGGATAAACTTGTTCACTTAAATCAAGAATTAAATTAAAAA
GGGAGGCCAAATATAATGAAAAATATGAATGACAATGATGTTCCGCGGTGGCGGCGATCTAAGGAGGAAT
AAAAAATGGAAGACGCCAAAAACATAAAGAAAGGCCCGGCGCCATTCTATCCTCTAGAGGATGGAACCGC
TGGAGAGCAACTGCATAAGGCTATGAAGAGATACGCCCTGGTTCCTGGAACAATTGCTTTTACAGATGCA
CATATCGAGGTGAACATCACGTACGCGGAATACTTCGAAATGTCCGTTCGGTTGGCAGAAGCTATGAAAC
GATATGGGCTGAATACAAATCACAGAATCGTCGTATGCAGTGAAAACTCTCTTCAATTCTTTATGCCGGT
GTTGGGCGCGTTATTTATCGGAGTTGCAGTTGCGCCCGCGAACGACATTTATAATGAACGTGAATTGCTC
AACAGTATGAACATTTCGCAGCCTACCGTAGTGTTTGTTTCCAAAAAGGGGTTGCAAAAAATTTTGAACG
TGCAAAAAAAATTACCAATAATCCAGAAAATTATTATCATGGATTCTAAAACGGATTACCAGGGATTTCA
GTCGATGTACACGTTCGTCACATCTCATCTACCTCCCGGTTTTAATGAATACGATTTTGTACCAGAGTCC
TTTGATCGTGACAAAACAATTGCACTGATAATGAATTCCTCTGGATCTACTGGGTTACCTAAGGGTGTGG
CCCTTCCGCATAGAACTGCCTGCGTCAGATTCTCGCATGCCAGAGATCCTATTTTTGGCAATCAAATCAT
TCCGGATACTGCGATTTTAAGTGTTGTTCCATTCCATCACGGTTTTGGAATGTTTACTACACTCGGATAT
TTGATATGTGGATTTCGAGTCGTCTTAATGTATAGATTTGAAGAAGAGCTGTTTTTACGATCCCTTCAGG
ATTACAAAATTCAAAGTGCGTTGCTAGTACCAACCCTATTTTCATTCTTCGCCAAAAGCACTCTGATTGA
CAAATACGATTTATCTAATTTACACGAAATTGCTTCTGGGGGCGCACCTCTTTCGAAAGAAGTCGGGGAA
GCGGTTGCAAAACGCTTCCATCTTCCAGGGATACGACAAGGATATGGGCTCACTGAGACTACATCAGCTA
TTCTGATTACACCCGAGGGGGATGATAAACCGGGCGCGGTCGGTAAAGTTGTTCCATTTTTTGAAGCGAA
GGTTGTGGATCTGGATACCGAGAAAACGCTGGGCGTTAATCAGAGAGGCGAATTATGTGTCAGAGGACCT
ATGATTATGTCCGGTTATGTAAACAATCCGGAAGCGACCAACGCCTTGATTGACAAGGATGGATGGCTAC
ATTCTGGAGACATAGCTTACTGGGACGAAGACGAACACTTCTTCATAGTTGACCGCTTGAAGTCTTTAAT
TAAATACAAAGGATATCAGGTGGCCCCCGCTGAATTGGAATCGATATTGTTACAACACCCCAACATCTTC
GACGCGGGCGTGGCAGGTCTTCCCGACGATGACGCCGGTGAACTTCCCGCCGCCGTTGTTGTTTTGGAGC
ACGGAAAGACGATGACGGAAAAAGAGATCGTGGATTACGTCGCCAGTCAAGTAACAACCGCGAAAAAGTT
GCGCGGAGGAGTTGTGTTTGTGGACGAAGTACCGAAAGGTCTTACCGGAAAACTCGACGCAAGAAAAATC
AGAGAGATCCTCATAAAGGCCAAGAAGGGCGGAAAGTCCAAATTGTAATACTAGTACTGCAGTG
